>Addgene plasmid #89571 | pEF6 rglut1 flag complete | addgene full sequence | sequence record 177984 | Addgene NGS Result
GGCTCCGGTGCCCGTCAGTGGGCAGAGCGCACATCGCCCACAGTCCCCGAGAAGTTGGGGGGAGGGGTCG
GCAATTGAACCGGTGCCTAGAGAAGGTGGCGCGGGGTAAACTGGGAAAGTGATGTCGTGTACTGGCTCCG
CCTTTTTCCCGAGGGTGGGGGAGAACCGTATATAAGTGCAGTAGTCGCCGTGAACGTTCTTTTTCGCAAC
GGGTTTGCCGCCAGAACACAGGTAAGTGCCGTGTGTGGTTCCCGCGGGCCTGGCCTCTTTACGGGTTATG
GCCCTTGCGTGCCTTGAATTACTTCCACCTGGCTGCAGTACGTGATTCTTGATCCCGAGCTTCGGGTTGG
AAGTGGGTGGGAGAGTTCGAGGCCTTGCGCTTAAGGAGCCCCTTCGCCTCGTGCTTGAGTTGAGGCCTGG
CCTGGGCGCTGGGGCCGCCGCGTGCGAATCTGGTGGCACCTTCGCGCCTGTCTCGCTGCTTTCGATAAGT
CTCTAGCCATTTAAAATTTTTGATGACCTGCTGCGACGCTTTTTTTCTGGCAAGATAGTCTTGTAAATGC
GGGCCAAGATCTGCACACTGGTATTTCGGTTTTTGGGGCCGCGGGCGGCGACGGGGCCCGTGCGTCCCAG
CGCACATGTTCGGCGAGGCGGGGCCTGCGAGCGCGGCCACCGAGAATCGGACGGGGGTAGTCTCAAGCTG
GCCGGCCTGCTCTGGTGCCTGGCCTCGCGCCGCCGTGTATCGCCCCGCCCTGGGCGGCAAGGCTGGCCCG
GTCGGCACCAGTTGCGTGAGCGGAAAGATGGCCGCTTCCCGGCCCTGCTGCAGGGAGCTCAAAATGGAGG
ACGCGGCGCTCGGGAGAGCGGGCGGGTGAGTCACCCACACAAAGGAAAAGGGCCTTTCCGTCCTCAGCCG
TCGCTTCATGTGACTCCACGGAGTACCGGGCGCCGTCCAGGCACCTCGATTAGTTCTCGAGCTTTTGGAG
TACGTCGTCTTTAGGTTGGGGGGAGGGGTTTTATGCGATGGAGTTTCCCCACACTGAGTGGGTGGAGACT
GAAGTTAGGCCAGCTTGGCACTTGATGTAATTCTCCTTGGAATTTGCCCTTTTTGAGTTTGGATCTTGGT
TCATTCTCAAGCCTCAGACAGTGGTTCAAAGTTTTTTTCTTCCATTTCAGGTGTCGTGAGGAATTAGCTT
GGTACTAATACGACTCACTATAGGGAGACCCAAGCTGGCTAGGTAAGCTTGGTACCGAGCGCGCGCGGCC
ATGGAGCCCAGCAGCAAGAAGGTGACGGGCCGCCTTATGTTGGCCGTGGGAGGGGCAGTGCTCGGATCCC
TGCAGTTCGGCTATAACACCGGTGTCATCAACGCCCCCCAGAAGGTAATTGAGGAGTTCTACAATCAAAC
ATGGAACCACCGCTATGGAGAGTCCGACTACAAAGACGATGACGACAAGGCTAGCGACTACAAAGACGAT
GACGACAAGATCCCATCCACCACACTCACCACACTCTGGTCTCTCTCCGTGGCCATCTTCTCTGTCGGGG
GCATGATTGGTTCCTTCTCTGTGGGCCTCTTTGTTAATCGCTTTGGCAGGCGGAACTCCATGCTGATGAT
GAACCTGTTGGCCTTTGTGTCTGCCGTGCTTATGGGTTTCTCCAAACTGGGCAAGTCCTTTGAGATGCTG
ATCCTGGGCCGCTTCATCATTGGAGTGTACTGTGGCCTGACCACCGGCTTTGTGCCCATGTATGTGGGGG
AGGTGTCACCCACAGCTCTTCGTGGAGCCCTGGGCACCCTGCACCAGCTGGGCATCGTCGTTGGGATCCT
TATTGCCCAGGTGTTCGGCTTAGACTCCATCATGGGCAATGCAGACTTGTGGCCTCTACTGCTCAGTGTC
ATCTTCATCCCAGCCCTGCTACAGTGTATCCTGTTGCCCTTCTGCCCTGAGAGCCCCCGCTTCCTGCTCA
TCAATCGTAACGAGGAGAACCGGGCCAAGAGTGTGCTGAAAAAGCTTCGAGGGACAGCCGATGTGACCCG
AGACCTGCAGGAGATGAAAGAAGAGGGTCGGCAGATGATGCGGGAGAAGAAGGTCACCATCTTGGAGCTG
TTCCGCTCACCCGCCTACCGCCAGCCCATCCTCATCGCCGTGGTGCTGCAGCTGTCCCAGCAGCTGTCGG
GCATCAATGCTGTGTTCTACTACTCAACGAGCATCTTCGAGAAGGCAGGTGTGCAGCAGCCTGTGTATGC
CACCATCGGCTCGGGTATCGTCAACACGGCCTTCACTGTGGTGTCGCTGTTCGTCGTGGAGCGAGCTGGC
CGTCGGACCCTGCACCTCATTGGTCTGGCTGGCATGGCGGGCTGTGCTGTGCTCATGACCATCGCCCTGG
CCCTGCTGGAGCAGCTGCCCTGGATGTCCTATCTGAGTATCGTGGCCATCTTTGGCTTTGTGGCCTTCTT
TGAAGTAGGCCCTGGTCCTATTCCATGGTTCATTGTGGCCGAGCTGTTCAGCCAGGGGCCCCGACCTGCT
GCTGTTGCTGTGGCTGGCTTCTCTAACTGGACCTCAAACTTCATCGTGGGCATGTGCTTCCAATATGTGG
AGCAACTGTGTGGCCCCTACGTCTTCATCATCTTCACGGTGCTGCTGGTACTCTTCTTCATCTTCACCTA
CTTCAAAGTTCCTGAGACCAAAGGCCGGACCTTCGATGAGATCGCTTCCGGCTTCCGGCAGGGGGGTGCC
AGCCAGAGCGACAAGACACCTGAGGAGCTCTTCCACCCTCTGGGGGCTGACTCCCAAGTGTGAGGAGCCA
AGGGCAATTCTGCAGATATCCAGCACAGTGGCGGCCGCTCGAGTCTAGAGGGCCCGCGGTTCGAAGGTAA
GCCTATCCCTAACCCTCTCCTCGGTCTCGATTCTACGCGTACCGGTCATCATCACCATCACCATTGAGTT
TAAACCCGCTGATCAGCCTCGACTGTGCCTTCTAGTTGCCAGCCATCTGTTGTTTGCCCCTCCCCCGTGC
CTTCCTTGACCCTGGAAGGTGCCACTCCCACTGTCCTTTCCTAATAAAATGAGGAAATTGCATCGCATTG
TCTGAGTAGGTGTCATTCTATTCTGGGGGGTGGGGTGGGGCAGGACAGCAAGGGGGAGGATTGGGAAGAC
AATAGCAGGCATGCTGGGGATGCGGTGGGCTCTATGGCTTCTGAGGCGGAAAGAACCAGCTGGGGCTCTA
GGGGGTATCCCC
[124 nt withheld, positions 3233-3356]
C
[91 nt withheld, positions 3358-3448]
A
[49 nt withheld, positions 3450-3498]
CCTTTGACGTTGGAGTCCACGTTCTTT
[37 nt withheld, positions 3526-3562]
ACCCTATCTCGGTCTATTCTTTTGATTTATAAGGGATTTTGCCGATTTCGGCCTATTGGTTAAAAAATGA
GCTGATTTAACAAAAATTTAACGCGAATTAATTCTGTGGAATGTGTGTCAGTTAGGGTGTGGAAAGTCCC
CAGGCTCCCCAGCAGGCAGAAGTATGCAAAGCATGCATCTCAATTAGTCAGCAACCAGGTGTGGAAAGTC
CCCAGGCTCCCCAGCAGGCAGAAGTATGCAAAGCATGCATCTCAATTAGTCAGCAACCATAGTCCCGCCC
CTAACTCCGCCCATCCCGCCCCTAACTCCGCCCAGTTCCGCCCATTCTCCGCCCCATGGCTGACTAATTT
TTTTTATTTATGCAGAGGCCGAGGCCGCCTCTGCCTCTGAGCTATTCCAGAAGTAGTGAGGAGGCTTTTT
TGGAGGCCTAGGCTTTTGCAAAAAGCTCCCGGGAGCTTGTATATCCATTTTCGGATCTGATCAGCACGTG
TTGACAATTAATCATCGGCATAGTATATCGGCATAGTATAATACGACAAGGTGAGGAACTAAACCATGGC
CAAGCCTTTGTCTCAAGAAGAATCCACCCTCATTGAAAGAGCAACGGCTACAATCAACAGCATCCCCATC
TCTGAAGACTACAGCGTCGCCAGCGCAGCTCTCTCTAGCGACGGCCGCATCTTCACTGGTGTCAATGTAT
ATCATTTTACTGGGGGACCTTGTGCAGAACTCGTGGTGCTGGGCACTGCTGCTGCTGCGGCAGCTGGCAA
CCTGACTTGTATCGTCGCGATCGGAAATGAGAACAGGGGCATCTTGAGCCCCTGCGGACGGTGCCGACAG
GTGCTTCTCGATCTGCATCCTGGGATCAAAGCCATAGTGAAGGACAGTGATGGACAGCCGACGGCAGTTG
GGATTCGTGAATTGCTGCCCTCTGGTTATGTGTGGGAGGGCTAAGCACTTCGTGGCCGAGGAGCAGGACT
GACACGTGCTACGAGATTTCGATTCCACCGCCGCCTTCTATGAAAGGTTGGGCTTCGGAATCGTTTTCCG
GGACGCCGGCTGGATGATCCTCCAGCGCGGGGATCTCATGCTGGAGTTCTTCGCCCACCCCAACTTGTTT
ATTGCAGCTTATAATGGTTACAAATAAAGCAATAGCATCACAAATTTCACAAATAAAGCATTTTTTTCAC
TGCATTCTAGTTGTGGTTTGTCCAAACTCATCAATGTATCTTATCATGTCTGTATACCGTCGACCTCTAG
CTAGAGCTTGGCGTAATCATGGTCATAGCTGTTTCCTGTGTGAAATTGTTATCCGCTCACAATTCCACAC
AACATACGAGCCGGAAGCATAAAGTGTAAAGCCTGGGGTGCCTAATGAGTGAGCTAACTCACATTAATTG
CGTTGCGCTCACTGCCCGCTTTCCAGTCGGGAAACCTGTCGTGCCAGCTGCATTAATGAATCGGCCAACG
CGCGGGGAGAGGCGGTTTGCGTATTGGGCGCTCTTCCGCTTCCTCGCTCACTGACTCGCTGCGCTCGGTC
GTTCGGCTGCGGCGAGCGGTATCAGCTCACTCAAAGGCGGTAATACGGTTATCCACAGAATCAGGGGATA
ACGCAGGAAAGAACATGTGAGCAAAAGGCCAGGAACCGTAAAAAGGCCGCGTTGCTGGCGTTTTTCCATA
GGCTCCGCCCCCCTGACGAGCATCACAAAAATCGACGCTCAAGTCAGAGGTGGCGAAACCCGACAGGACT
ATAAAGATACCAGGCGTTTCCCCCTGGAAGCTCCCTCGTGCGCTCTCCTGTTCCGACCCTGCCGCTTACC
GGATACCTGTCCGCCTTTCTCCCTTCGGGAAGCGTGGCGCTTTCTCATAGCTCACGCTGTAGGTATCTCA
GTTCGGTGTAGGTCGTTCGCTCCAAGCTGGGCTGTGTGCACGAACCCCCCGTTCAGCCCGACCGCTGCGC
CTTATCCGGTAACTATCGTCTTGAGTCCAACCCGGTAAGACACGACTTATCGCCACTGGCAGCAGCCACT
GGTAACAGGATTAGCAGAGCGAGGTATGTAGGCGGTGCTACAGAGTTCTTGAAGTGGTGGCCTAACTACG
GCTACACTAGAAGAACAGTATTTGGTATCTGCGCTCTGCTGAAGCCAGTTACCTTCGGAAAAAGAGTTGG
TAGCTCTTGATCCGGCAAACAAACCACCGCTGGTAGCGGTGGTTTTTTTGTTTGCAAGCAGCAGATTACG
CGCAGAAAAAAAGGATCTCAAGAAGATCCTTTGATCTTTTCTACGGGGTCTGACGCTCAGTGGAACGAAA
ACTCACGTTAAGGGATTTTGGTCATGAGATTATCAAAAAGGATCTTCACCTAGATCCTTTTAAATTAAAA
ATGAAGTTTTAAATCAATCTAAAGTATATATGAGTAAACTTGGTCTGACAGTTACCAATGCTTAATCAGT
GAGGCACCTATCTCAGCGATCTGTCTATTTCGTTCATCCATAGTTGCCTGACTCCCCGTCGTGTAGATAA
CTACGATACGGGAGGGCTTACCATCTGGCCCCAGTGCTGCAATGATACCGCGAGACCCACGCTCACCGGC
TCCAGATTTATCAGCAATAAACCAGCCAGCCGGAAGGGCCGAGCGCAGAAGTGGTCCTGCAACTTTATCC
GCCTCCATCCAGTCTATTAATTGTTGCCGGGAAGCTAGAGTAAGTAGTTCGCCAGTTAATAGTTTGCGCA
ACGTTGTTGCCATTGCTACAGGCATCGTGGTGTCACGCTCGTCGTTTGGTATGGCTTCATTCAGCTCCGG
TTCCCAACGATCAAGGCGAGTTACATGATCCCCCATGTTGTGCAAAAAAGCGGTTAGCTCCTTCGGTCCT
CCGATCGTTGTCAGAAGTAAGTTGGCCGCAGTGTTATCACTCATGGTTATGGCAGCACTGCATAATTCTC
TTACTGTCATGCCATCCGTAAGATGCTTTTCTGTGACTGGTGAGTACTCAACCAAGTCATTCTGAGAATA
GTGTATGCGGCGACCGAGTTGCTCTTGCCCGGCGTCAATACGGGATAATACCGCGCCACATAGCAGAACT
TTAAAAGTGCTCATCATTGGAAAACGTTCTTCGGGGCGAAAACTCTCAAGGATCTTACCGCTGTTGAGAT
CCAGTTCGATGTAACCCACTCGTGCACCCAACTGATCTTCAGCATCTTTTACTTTCACCAGCGTTTCTGG
GTGAGCAAAAACAGGAAGGCAAAATGCCGCAAAAAAGGGAATAAGGGCGACACGGAAATGTTGAATACTC
ATACTCTTCCTTTTTCAATATTATTGAAGCATTTATCAGGGTTATTGTCTCATGAGCGGATACATATTTG
AATGTATTTAGAAAAATAAACAAATAGGGGTTCCGCGCACATTTCCCCGAAAAGTGCCACCTGACGTCGA
CGGATCGGGAGATCTCCCGATCCCCTATGGTGCACTCTCAGTACAATCTGCTCTGATGCCGCATAGTTAA
GCCAGTATCTGCTCCCTGCTTGTGTGTTGGAGGTCGCTGAGTAGTGCGCGAGCAAAATTTAAGCTACAAC
AAGGCAAGGCTTGACCGACAATTGCATGAAGAATCTGCTTAGGGTTAGGCGTTTTGCGCTGCTTCGCGAT
GTACGGGCCAGATATACGCGTTGACATTGATTATTGACTAGGCTTTTGCAAAAAGCTTTGCAAAGATGGA
TAAAGTTTTAAACAGAGAGGAATCTTTGCAGCTAATGGACCTTCTAGGTCTTGAAAGGAGTGGGAATT
Features (pLannotate 1.2.2; 23 found; start..end, strand, type, name):
      1..1179    +  promoter       EF-1α promoter: strong constitutive promoter for human elongation factor EF-1α
   1196..1214    +  promoter       T7 promoter: promoter for bacteriophage T7 RNA polymerase
   1261..2790    +  CDS            Slc2a1: GTR1_RAT - Also known as Glut1 From Rattus norvegicus (Rat).
   2866..2907    +  CDS            V5 tag: epitope tag from simian virus 5
   2963..3187    +  polyA_signal   bGH poly(A) signal: bovine growth hormone polyadenylation signal
   3191..3212    +  promoter       SV40 promoter (fragment): SV40 enhancer and early promoter
   3233..3661    +  rep_origin     f1 ori (sequence partly withheld): f1 bacteriophage origin of replication; arrow indicates direction of (+) strand synthesis
   3675..4004    +  promoter       SV40 promoter: SV40 enhancer and early promoter
   4052..4099    +  promoter       EM7 promoter: synthetic bacterial promoter&nbsp
   4118..4516    +  CDS            BSD: blasticidin S deaminase; Aspergillus terreus BSD; confers resistance to blasticidin
   4517..4544    +  CDS            BleoR (fragment): antibiotic-binding protein; Sh ble from Streptoalloteichus hindustanus; confers resistance to bleomycin, phleomycin, and Zeocin™
   4554..4679    +  CDS            ble (fragment): BLE_KLEPN - Experimental evidence at protein level: Swiss-Prot protein existence level 1. Binding protein with a strong affinity to the bleomycin family of antibiotics. Binds to CL990; an antimitotic-antibiotic compound. From Klebsiella pneumoniae.
   4674..4795    +  polyA_signal   SV40 poly(A) signal: SV40 polyadenylation signal
   4868..4884    -  protein_bind   lac operator: The lac repressor binds to the lac operator to inhibit transcription in E. coli. This inhibition can be relieved by adding lactose or isopropyl-β-D-thiogalactopyranoside (IPTG). lac repressor encoded by lacI
   4892..4922    -  promoter       lac promoter: promoter for the E. coli lac operon
   4937..4958    -  protein_bind   CAP binding site: CAP binding activates transcription in the presence of cAMP. E. coli catabolite activator protein
   4971..5063    -  CDS            lacI (fragment): lac repressor; lacI; The lac repressor binds to the lac operator to inhibit transcription in E. coli. This inhibition can be relieved by adding lactose or isopropyl-β-D-thiogalactopyranoside (IPTG).
   5235..5823    -  rep_origin     ori: high-copy-number ColE1/pMB1/pBR322/pUC origin of replication
   5994..6854    -  CDS            AmpR: β-lactamase; bla; confers resistance to ampicillin, carbenicillin, and related antibiotics
   6855..6959    -  promoter       AmpR promoter: bla
   7018..7070    -  misc_feature   bom (fragment): basis of mobility region from pBR322
   7225..7243    +  enhancer       CMV enhancer (fragment): human cytomegalovirus immediate early enhancer
   7268..7334    +  CDS            small t antigen (fragment): SV40 (simian virus 40) small t antigen
