[The description below was written by a language model from this plasmid's Addgene catalogue record and pLannotate feature annotations shown in this document.]
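Description:
pEF6 rglut1 flag complete is a 7,340-nt mammalian expression plasmid built on a pEF6-type backbone that drives constitutive expression of the rat glucose transporter Glut1 (Slc2a1). The coding sequence sits downstream of the strong human EF-1α promoter and is followed by the bovine growth hormone polyadenylation signal. A T7 promoter lies between the EF-1α promoter and the insert, where it serves as a sequencing primer site and could support in vitro transcription. The catalogue lists the tag as "Exo Facial", and the name indicates a FLAG epitope, which implies a FLAG tag placed in an extracellular loop of the transporter. The feature table does not annotate a separate FLAG element, although the Slc2a1 annotation spans slightly more than the native coding length, which is consistent with an internal insertion. A backbone-derived V5 tag is annotated about 75 nt downstream of the insert, and the record does not state whether it is in frame or translated. "Complete" presumably denotes the full-length protein, but this too is not defined in the record.

For selection in mammalian cells, an SV40 early promoter drives the blasticidin S deaminase gene (BSD), terminated by an SV40 poly(A) signal. An EM7 promoter upstream of BSD also allows blasticidin selection in bacteria. Propagation in E. coli relies on a high-copy ColE1/pUC-type origin and ampicillin resistance (bla), and an f1 origin is also present. The other short annotated fragments (ble, lacI, CMV enhancer, small t antigen) appear to be backbone remnants or partial matches. The associated publication concerns growth factor regulation of Glut1 degradation and trafficking. An exofacially tagged transporter fits that use, because surface Glut1 can be detected on intact cells and compared with total or internalised protein.
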