Addgene plasmid #89571: pEF6 rglut1 flag complete
Purpose: rglut1 flag complete
Depositing lab: Jeffrey Rathmell. Publication: An essential role for the Glut1 PDZ-binding motif in growth factor regulation of Glut1 degradation and trafficking. Wieman HL, Horn SR, Jacobs SR, Altman BJ, Kornbluth S, Rathmell JC. Biochem J. 2009 Mar 1;418(2):345-67. doi: 10.1042/BJ20081422. PubMed 19016655.
Backbone
  Vector backbone: pEF
  Vector type: Mammalian Expression
  Selectable markers: Blasticidin
Growth in bacteria
  Bacterial resistance: Ampicillin, 100 μg/mL
  Growth temperature: 37°C
  Growth strain: DH5alpha
  Copy number: Unknown
Gene/Insert
  Gene/Insert name: rglut1 flag complete
  Species: R. norvegicus (rat)
  Entrez Gene: Slc2a1 (a.k.a. GLUTB, GTG1, Glut1, Gtg3, RATGTG1)
  Promoter: EF-1a
  Tag / fusion protein: Exo Facial
  Cloning method: Unknown
  Sequencing primers: 5′ TAATACGACTCACTATAGGG
Terms and licenses: Academic/Nonprofit Terms; Industry Terms: Not Available to Industry
How to cite: pEF6 rglut1 flag complete was a gift from Jeffrey Rathmell (Addgene plasmid # 89571 ; http://n2t.net/addgene:89571 ; RRID:Addgene_89571)
